>Addgene plasmid #160614 | pEGB3 alpha2 OplexA:mini35S:PhiC31int:Tnos (GB1529) | depositor full sequence | sequence record 310975 | Full Sequence
GGAGAGCTTGGGCTGCAGGTCGAGGCTAAAAAACTAATCGCATTATCATCCCCTCGACGTACTGTACATA
TAACCACTGGTTTTATATACAGCAGTACTGTACATATAACCACTGGTTTTATATACAGCAGTCGACGTAC
TGTACATATAACCACTGGTTTTATATACAGCAGTACTGTACATATAACCACTGGTTTTATATACAGCAGT
CGAGGTAAGATTAGATATGGATATGTATATGGATATGTATATGGTGGTAATGCCATGTAATATGCTCCCC
TTCGCAAGACCCTTCCTCTATATAAGGAAGTTCATTTCATTTGGAGAGGACTCCGGTATTTTTACAACAA
TTACCACAACAAAACAAACAACAAACAACATTACAATTTACTATTCTAGTCGAAATGGACACGTATGCCG
GCGCTTATGATAGACAATCAAGAGAAAGAGAGAACTCTTCTGCCGCCTCTCCAGCTACACAGAGATCTGC
CAACGAGGATAAAGCTGCTGATTTACAAAGAGAGGTAGAGAGAGATGGGGGTAGGTTTAGATTTGTGGGT
CATTTCTCTGAGGCTCCTGGTACATCAGCCTTTGGTACTGCTGAACGGCCTGAATTTGAAAGAATATTAA
ATGAGTGTCGGGCCGGTCGACTAAATATGATAATAGTTTATGATGTATCTAGGTTCAGTAGACTCAAAGT
TATGGATGCAATTCCGATCGTGAGCGAGCTACTTGCACTCGGTGTTACTATCGTAAGTACACAAGAAGGT
GTATTCAGGCAGGGTAATGTGATGGACCTTATACACCTTATTATGCGACTCGACGCTAGCCATAAAGAGT
CATCACTGAAGAGTGCTAAAATCTTGGACACCAAGAACCTGCAAAGGGAGCTTGGAGGCTATGTAGGAGG
AAAAGCTCCGTATGGTTTCGAACTCGTGAGTGAGACAAAAGAGATTACCAGAAATGGTAGGATGGTGAAC
GTGGTTATTAATAAGCTAGCTCATAGCACAACCCCTCTCACAGGGCCTTTTGAGTTCGAACCTGACGTTA
TTAGATGGTGGTGGAGAGAGATCAAAACTCACAAACATCTTCCATTTAAGCCAGGTAGCCAGGCTGCTAT
CCACCCTGGATCTATCACTGGGCTTTGTAAAAGGATGGATGCTGACGCAGTGCCAACTCGAGGGGAAACA
ATCGGTAAGAAGACTGCATCTTCCGCTTGGGATCCCGCTACAGTTATGAGAATCCTTCGGGATCCGCGTA
TTGCTGGATTCGCCGCAGAAGTCATTTATAAGAAAAAACCTGATGGTACTCCTACTACAAAAATCGAAGG
TTATAGGATCCAAAGGGATCCTATTACTTTGCGTCCAGTTGAATTAGACTGTGGACCGATCATCGAACCT
GCCGAGTGGTACGAGTTGCAGGCCTGGCTTGATGGTAGAGGGCGTGGAAAGGGTTTATCTCGGGGACAGG
CAATTTTGTCAGCAATGGATAAGCTTTATTGTGAGTGTGGGGCTGTTATGACATCAAAACGTGGAGAAGA
GTCAATCAAGGATTCTTACAGGTGCAGACGTCGTAAAGTGGTGGACCCTTCTGCTCCAGGACAGCATGAG
GGTACATGCAACGTTTCTATGGCTGCTCTTGATAAATTTGTGGCCGAACGTATTTTCAACAAGATTAGAC
ACGCTGAAGGGGATGAGGAAACTTTAGCTCTTCTTTGGGAGGCTGCCCGGCGTTTTGGTAAGCTAACAGA
GGCACCAGAAAAAAGTGGCGAAAGAGCTAATTTGGTAGCCGAAAGAGCAGACGCCTTGAATGCATTGGAA
GAACTTTACGAAGATAGGGCTGCCGGAGCATATGATGGACCAGTTGGTCGGAAGCATTTCAGGAAGCAAC
AAGCTGCACTAACTTTGAGACAGCAAGGCGCAGAGGAGCGACTCGCAGAGCTTGAGGCCGCCGAGGCCCC
AAAGCTTCCACTCGATCAATGGTTTCCTGAGGATGCCGACGCTGATCCTACAGGTCCAAAGAGCTGGTGG
GGAAGAGCTAGCGTAGACGATAAGAGAGTGTTTGTGGGTCTATTTGTTGACAAGATTGTAGTTACTAAGT
CCACTACGGGTCGAGGACAGGGCACTCCCATCGAAAAGAGAGCCAGTATTACCTGGGCAAAGCCTCCAAC
CGATGATGATGAAGACGATGCACAAGATGGTACCGAGGATGTGGCAGCACCAAAAAAAAAGAGGAAGGTG
TAAGCTTGGAATGGATCTTCGATCCCGATCGTTCAAACATTTGGCAATAAAGTTTCTTAAGATTGAATCC
TGTTGCCGGTCTTGCGACGATTATCATATAATTTCTGTTGAATTACGTTAAGCATGTAATAATTAACATG
TAATGCATGACGTTATTTATGAGATGGGTTTTTATGATTAGAGTCCCGCAATTATACATTTAATACGCGA
TAGAAAACAAAATATAGCGCGCAAACTAGGATAAATTATCGCGCDCGGTGTCATCTATGTTACTAGATCG
GGAATTGCCAAGCTAATTCTTGAAGACGAAAGGGCCTCGTGATACGCCTATTTTTATAGGTTAATGTCAT
GATAATAATGGTTTCTTAGACGTCAGGTGGCACTTTTCGGGGAAATGTGCGCGGAACCCCTATTTGTTTA
TTTTTCTAAATACATTCAAATATGTATCCGCTCATGAGACAATAACCCTGATAAATGCTTCAATAATGGG
ACCGACTCGCGCTTGAGACGAAGCTTTGACAGGATATATTGGCGGGTAAACCTAAGAGAAAAGAGCGTTT
ATTAGAATAATCGGATATTTAAAAGGGCGTGAAAAGGTTTATCCGTTCGTCCATTTGTATGTGCATGCCA
ACCACAGGGTTCCCCTCGGGATCAAAGTACTTTGATCCAACCCCTCCGCTGCTATAGTGCAGTCGGCTTC
TGACGTTCAGTGCAGCCGTCATCTGAAAACGACATGTCGCACAAGTCCTAAGTTACGCGACAGGCTGCCG
CCCTGCCCTTTTCCTGGCGTTTTCTTGTCGCGTGTTTTAGTCGCATAAAGTAGAATACTTGCGACTAGAA
CCGGAGACATTACGCCATGAACAAGAGCGCCGCCGCTGGCCTGCTGGGCTATGCCCGCGTCAGCACCGAC
GACCAGGACTTGACCAACCAACGGGCCGAACTGCACGCGGCCGGCTGCACCAAGCTGTTTTCCGAGAAGA
TCACCGGCACCAGGCGCGACCGCCCGGAGCTGGCCAGGATGCTTGACCACCTACGCCCTGGCGACGTTGT
GACAGTGACCAGGCTAGACCGCCTGGCCCGCAGCACCCGCGACCTACTGGACATTGCCGAGCGCATCCAG
GAGGCCGGCGCGGGCCTGCGTAGCCTGGCAGAGCCGTGGGCCGACACCACCACGCCGGCCGGCCGCATGG
TGTTGACCGTGTTCGCCGGCATTGCCGAGTTCGAGCGTTCCCTAATCATCGACCGCACCCGGAGCGGGCG
CGAGGCCGCCAAGGCCCGAGGCGTGAAGTTTGGCCCCCGCCCTACCCTCACCCCGGCACAGATCGCGCAC
GCCCGCGAGCTGATCGACCAGGAAGGCCGCACCGTGAAAGAGGCGGCTGCACTGCTTGGCGTGCATCGCT
CGACCCTGTACCGCGCACTTGAGCGCAGCGAGGAAGTGACGCCCACCGAGGCCAGGCGGCGCGGTGCCTT
CCGTGAGGACGCATTGACCGAGGCCGACGCCCTGGCGGCCGCCGAGAATGAACGCCAAGAGGAACAAGCA
TGAAACCGCACCAGGACGGCCAGGACGAACCGTTTTTCATTACCGAAGAGATCGAGGCGGAGATGATCGC
GGCCGGGTACGTGTTCGAGCCGCCCGCGCACCTCTCAACCGTGCGGCTGCATGAAATCCTGGCCGGTTTG
TCTGATGCCAAGCTGGCGGCCTGGCCGGCCAGCTTGGCCGCTGAAGAAACCGAGCGCCGCCGTCTAAAAA
GGTGATGTGTATTTGAGTAAAACAGCTTGCGTCATGCGGTCGCTGCGTATATGATCCGATGAGTAAATAA
ACAAATACGCAAGGGGAACGCATGAAGGTTATCGCTGTACTTAACCAGAAAGGCGGGTCAGGCAAGACGA
CCATCGGAACCCATCTAGCCCGCGCCCTGCAACTCGCCGGGGCCGATGTTCTGTTAGTCGATTCCGATCC
CCAGGGCAGTGCCCGCGATTGGGCGGCCGTGCGGGAAGATCAACCGCTAACCGTTGTCGGCATCGACCGC
CCGACGATTGACCGCGACGTGAAGGCCATCGGCCGGCGCGACTTCGTAGTGATCGACGGAGCGCCCCAGG
CGGCGGACTTGGCTGTGTCCGCGATCAAGGCAGCCGACTTCGTGCTGATTCCGGTGCAGCCAAGCCCTTA
CGACATATGGGCCACCGCCGACCTGGTGGAGCTGGTTAAGCAGCGCATTGAGGTCACGGATGGAAGGCTA
CAAGCGGCCTTTGTCGTGTCGCGGGCGATCAAAGGCACGCGCATCGGCGGTGAGGTTGCCGAGGCGCTGG
CCGGGTACGAGCTGCCCATTCTTGAGTCCCGTATCACGCAGCGCGTGAGCTACCCAGGCACTGCCGCCGC
CGGCACAACCGTTCTTGAATCAGAACCCGAGGGCGACGCTGCCCGCGAGGTCCAGGCGCTGGCCGCTGAA
ATTAAATCAAAACTCATTTGAGTTAATGAGGTAAAGAGAAAATGAGCAAAAGCACAAACACGCTAAGTGC
CGGCCGTCCGAGCGCACGCAGCAGCAAGGCTGCAACGTTGGCCAGCCTGGCAGACACGCCAGCCATGAAG
CGGGTCAACTTTCAGTTGCCGGCGGAGGATCACACCAAGCTGAAGATGTACGCGGTACGCCAAGGCAAGA
CCATTACCGAGCTGCTATCTGAATAGATCGCGCAGCTACCAGAGTAAATGAGCAAATGAATAAATGAGTA
GATGAATTTTAGCGGCTAAAGGAGGCGGCATGGAAAATCAAGAACAACCAGGCACCGACGCCGTGGAATG
CCCCATGTGTGGAGGAACGGGCGGTTGGCCAGGCGTAAGCGGCTGGGTTGTCTGCCGGCCCTGCAATGGC
ACTGGAACCCCCAAGCCCGAGGAATCGGCGTGACGGTCGCAAACCATCCGGCCCGGTACAAATCGGCGCG
GCGCTGGGTGATGACCTGGTGGAGAAGTTGAAGGCCGCGCAGGCCGCCCAGCGGCAACGCATCGAGGCAG
AAGCACGCCCCGGTGAATCGTGGCAAGCGGCCGCTGATCGAATCCGCAAAGAATCCCGGCAACCGCCGGC
AGCCGGTGCGCCGTCGATTAGGAAGCCGCCCAAGGGCGACGAGCAACCAGATTTTTTCGTTCCGATGCTC
TATGACGTGGGCACCCGCGATAGTCGCAGCATCATGGACGTGGCCGTTTTCCGTCTGTCGAAGCGTGACC
GACGAGCTGGCGAGGTGATCCGCTACGAGCTTCCAGACGGGCACGTAGAGGTTTCCGCAGGGCCGGCCGG
CATGGCCAGTGTGTGGGATTACGACCTGGTACTGATGGCGGTTTCCCATCTAACCGAATCCATGAACCGA
TACCGGGAAGGGAAGGGAGACAAGCCCGGCCGCGTGTTCCGTCCACACGTTGCGGACGTACTCAAGTTCT
GCCGGCGAGCCGATGGCGGAAAGCAGAAAGACGACCTGGTAGAAACCTGCATTCGGTTAAACACCACGCA
CGTTGCCATGCAGCGTACGAAGAAGGCCAAGAACGGCCGCCTGGTGACGGTATCCGAGGGTGAAGCCTTG
ATTAGCCGCTACAAGATCGTAAAGAGCGAAACCGGGCGGCCGGAGTACATCGAGATCGAGCTAGCTGATT
GGATGTACCGCGAGATCACAGAAGGCAAGAACCCGGACGTGCTGACGGTTCACCCCGATTACTTTTTGAT
CGATCCCGGCATCGGCCGTTTTCTCTACCGCCTGGCACGCCGCGCCGCAGGCAAGGCAGAAGCCAGATGG
TTGTTCAAGACGATCTACGAACGCAGTGGCAGCGCCGGAGAGTTCAAGAAGTTCTGTTTCACCGTGCGCA
AGCTGATCGGGTCAAATGACCTGCCGGAGTACGATTTGAAGGAGGAGGCGGGGCAGGCTGGCCCGATCCT
AGTCATGCGCTACCGCAACCTGATCGAGGGCGAAGCATCCGCCGGTTCCTAATGTACGGAGCAGATGCTA
GGGCAAATTGCCCTAGCAGGGGAAAAAGGTCGAAAAGGACTCTTTCCTGTGGATAGCACGTACATTGGGA
ACCCAAAGCCGTACATTGGGAACCGGAACCCGTACATTGGGAACCCAAAGCCGTACATTGGGAACCGGTC
ACACATGTAAGTGACTGATATAAAAGAGAAAAAAGGCGATTTTTCCGCCTAAAACTCTTTAAAACTTATT
AAAACTCTTAAAACCCGCCTGGCCTGTGCATAACTGTCTGGCCAGCGCACAGCCGAAGAGCTGCAAAAAG
CGCCTACCCTTCGGTCGCTGCGCTCCCTACGCCCCGCCGCTTCGCGTCGGCCTATCGCGGCCGCTGGCCG
CTCAAAAATGGCTGGCCTACGGCCAGGCAATCTACCAGGGCGCGGACAAGCCGCGCCGTCGCCACTCGAC
CGCCGGCGCCCACATCAAGGCACCCTGCCTCGCGCGTTTCGGTGATGACGGTGAAAACCTCTGACACATG
CAGCTCCCGGTGACGGTCACAGCTTGTCTGTAAGCGGATGCCGGGAGCAGACAAGCCCGTCAGGGCGCGT
CAGCGGGTGTTGGCGGGTGTCGGGGCGCAGCCATGACCCAGTCACGTAGCGATAGCGGAGTGTATACTGG
CTTAACTATGCGGCATCAGAGCAGATTGTACTGAGAGTGCACCATATGCGGTGTGAAATACCGCACAGAT
GCGTAAGGAGAAAATACCGCATCAGGCGCTCTTCCGCTTCCTCGCTCACTGACTCGCTGCGCTCGGTCGT
TCGGCTGCGGCGAGCGGTATCAGCTCACTCAAAGGCGGTAATACGGTTATCCACAGAATCAGGGGATAAC
GCAGGAAAGAACATGTGAGCAAAAGGCCAGCAAAAGGCCAGGAACCGTAAAAAGGCCGCGTTGCTGGCGT
TTTTCCATAGGCTCCGCCCCCCTGACGAGCATCACAAAAATCGACGCTCAAGTCAGAGGTGGCGAAACCC
GACAGGACTATAAAGATACCAGGCGTTTCCCCCTGGAAGCTCCCTCGTGCGCTCTCCTGTTCCGACCCTG
CCGCTTACCGGATACCTGTCCGCCTTTCTCCCTTCGGGAAGCGTGGCGCTTTCTCATAGCTCACGCTGTA
GGTATCTCAGTTCGGTGTAGGTCGTTCGCTCCAAGCTGGGCTGTGTGCACGAACCCCCCGTTCAGCCCGA
CCGCTGCGCCTTATCCGGTAACTATCGTCTTGAGTCCAACCCGGTAAGACACGACTTATCGCCACTGGCA
GCAGCCACTGGTAACAGGATTAGCAGAGCGAGGTATGTAGGCGGTGCTACAGAGTTCTTGAAGTGGTGGC
CTAACTACGGCTACACTAGAAGGACAGTATTTGGTATCTGCGCTCTGCTGAAGCCAGTTACCTTCGGAAA
AAGAGTTGGTAGCTCTTGATCCGGCAAACAAACCACCGCTGGTAGCGGTGGTTTTTTTGTTTGCAAGCAG
CAGATTACGCGCAGAAAAAAAGGATCTCAAGAAGATCCTTTGATCTTTTCTACGGGGTCTGACGCTCAGT
GGAACGAAAACTCACGTTAAGGGATTTTGGTCATGCATTCTAGGTGATTAGAAAAACTCATCGAGCATCA
AATGAAACTGCAATTTATTCATATCAGGATTATCAATACCATATTTTTGAAAAAGCCGTTTCTGTAATGA
AGGAGAAAACTCACCGAGGCAGTTCCATAGGATGGCAAGATCCTGGTATCGGTCTGCGATTCCGACTCGT
CCAACATCAATACAACCTATTAATTTCCCCTCGTCAAAAATAAGGTTATCAAGTGAGAAATCACCATGAG
TGACGACTGAATCCGGTGAGAATGGCAAAAGTTTATGCATTTCTTTCCAGACTTGTTCAACAGGCCAGCC
ATTACGCTCGTCATCAAAATCACTCGCATCAACCAAACCGTTATTCATTCGTGATTGCGCCTGAGCGAGT
CGAAATACGCGATCGCTGTTAAAAGGACAATTACAAACAGGAATCGAATGCAACCGGCGCAGGAACACTG
CCAGCGCATCAACAATATTTTCACCTGAATCAGGATATTCTTCTAATACCTGGAATGCTGTTTTCCCTGG
GATCGCAGTGGTGAGTAACCATGCATCATCAGGAGTACGGATAAAATGCTTGATGGTCGGAAGAGGCATA
AATTCCGTCAGCCAGTTTAGTCTGACCATCTCATCTGTAACATCATTGGCAACGCTACCTTTGCCATGTT
TCAGAAACAACTCTGGCGCATCGGGCTTCCCATACAATCGGTAGATTGTCGCACCTGATTGCCCGACATT
ATCGCGAGCCCATTTATACCCATATAAATCAGCATCCATGTTGGAATTTAATCGCGGCCTTGAGCAAGAC
GTTTCCCGTTGAATATGGCTCATAACAGAACTTATTATTTCCTTCCTCTTTTCTACAGTATTTAAAGATA
CCCCAAGAAGCTAATTATAACAAGACGAACTCCAATTCACTGTTCCTTGCATTCTAAAACCTTAAATACC
AGAAAACAGCTTTTTCAAAGTTGTTTTCAAAGTTGGCGTATAACATAGTATCGACGGAGCCGATTTTGAA
ACCGCGGTGATCACAGGCAGCAACGCTCTGTCATCGTTACAATCAACATGCTACCCTCCGCGAGATCATC
CGTGTTTCAAACCCGGCAGCTTAGTTGCCGTTCTTCCGAATAGCATCGGTAACATGAGCAAAGTCTGCCG
CCTTACAACGGCTCTCCCGCTGACGCCGTCCCGGACTGATGGGCTGCCTGTATCGAGTGGTGATTTTGTG
CCGAGCTGCCGGTCGGGGAGCTGTTGGCTGGCTGGTGGCAGGATATATTGTGGTGTAAACATAACAAGCT
TCGTCTCAGTCA
Features (pLannotate 1.2.2; 16 found; start..end, strand, type, name):
     23..51      -  promoter       GAL1 promoter (fragment): S. cerevisiae GAL1; inducible promoter, regulated by Gal4
    215..274     -  promoter       GAL10 promoter (fragment): S. cerevisiae GAL10; inducible promoter, regulated by Gal4
    284..330     +  promoter       minimal CaMV 35S promoter: minimal 35S promoter from cauliflower mosaic virus
    363..388     +  misc_feature   TMV Ω (fragment): translational enhancer from the tobacco mosaic virus 5'-leader sequence (Gallie et al., 1988)
   2267..2519    +  terminator     NOS terminator: nopaline synthase terminator and poly(A) signal
   2640..2727    +  promoter       AmpR promoter (fragment): bla
   2757..2781    +  misc_feature   RB T-DNA repeat: right border repeat from nopaline C58 T-DNA
   3121..3522    +  CDS            Y4CG_SINFN (fragment): Protein inferred from homology: Swiss-Prot protein existence level 3. From Sinorhizobium fredii (strain NBRC 101917 / NGR234).
   4082..4711    +  CDS            pVS1 StaA: stability protein from the Pseudomonas plasmid pVS1 (Heeb et al., 2000)
   5144..6212    +  CDS            pVS1 RepA (fragment): replication protein from the Pseudomonas plasmid pVS1 (Heeb et al., 2000)
   6278..6472    +  rep_origin     pVS1 oriV: origin of replication for the Pseudomonas plasmid pVS1 (Heeb et al., 2000)
   6675..6714    +  CDS            rop (fragment): Rop protein, which maintains plasmids at low copy number; rop
   6816..6956    +  misc_feature   bom: basis of mobility region from pBR322
   7142..7730    -  rep_origin     ori: high-copy-number ColE1/pMB1/pBR322/pUC origin of replication
   7818..8633    -  CDS            KanR: aminoglycoside phosphotransferase; aph(3')-Ia; confers resistance to kanamycin in bacteria or G418 (Geneticin®) in eukaryotes
   9066..9090    +  misc_feature   LB T-DNA repeat: left border repeat from nopaline C58 T-DNA
