>Addgene plasmid #160614 | pEGB3 alpha2 OplexA:mini35S:PhiC31int:Tnos (GB1529) | addgene full sequence | sequence record 322024 | Addgene NGS Result
GGAGAGCTTGGGCTGCAGGTCGAGGCTAAAAAACTAATCGCATTATCATCCCCTCGACGTACTGTACATA
TAACCACTGGTTTTATATACAGCAGTACTGTACATATAACCACTGGTTTTATATACAGCAGTCGACGTAC
TGTACATATAACCACTGGTTTTATATACAGCAGTACTGTACATATAACCACTGGTTTTATATACAGCAGT
CGAGGTAAGATTAGATATGGATATGTATATGGATATGTATATGGTGGTAATGCCATGTAATATGCTCCCC
TTCGCAAGACCCTTCCTCTATATAAGGAAGTTCATTTCATTTGGAGAGGACTCCGGTATTTTTACAACAA
TTACCACAACAAAACAAACAACAAACAACATTACAATTTACTATTCTAGTCGAAATGGACACGTATGCCG
GCGCTTATGATAGACAATCAAGAGAAAGAGAGAACTCTTCTGCCGCCTCTCCAGCTACACAGAGATCTGC
CAACGAGGATAAAGCTGCTGATTTACAAAGAGAGGTAGAGAGAGATGGGGGTAGGTTTAGATTTGTGGGT
CATTTCTCTGAGGCTCCTGGTACATCAGCCTTTGGTACTGCTGAACGGCCTGAATTTGAAAGAATATTAA
ATGAGTGTCGGGCCGGTCGACTAAATATGATAATAGTTTATGATGTATCTAGGTTCAGTAGACTCAAAGT
TATGGATGCAATTCCGATCGTGAGCGAGCTACTTGCACTCGGTGTTACTATCGTAAGTACACAAGAAGGT
GTATTCAGGCAGGGTAATGTGATGGACCTTATACACCTTATTATGCGACTCGACGCTAGCCATAAAGAGT
CATCACTGAAGAGTGCTAAAATCTTGGACACCAAGAACCTGCAAAGGGAGCTTGGAGGCTATGTAGGAGG
AAAAGCTCCGTATGGTTTCGAACTCGTGAGTGAGACAAAAGAGATTACCAGAAATGGTAGGATGGTGAAC
GTGGTTATTAATAAGCTAGCTCATAGCACAACCCCTCTCACAGGGCCTTTTGAGTTCGAACCTGACGTTA
TTAGATGGTGGTGGAGAGAGATCAAAACTCACAAACATCTTCCATTTAAGCCAGGTAGCCAGGCTGCTAT
CCACCCTGGATCTATCACTGGGCTTTGTAAAAGGATGGATGCTGACGCAGTGCCAACTCGAGGGGAAACA
ATCGGTAAGAAGACTGCATCTTCCGCTTGGGATCCCGCTACAGTTATGAGAATCCTTCGGGATCCGCGTA
TTGCTGGATTCGCCGCAGAAGTCATTTATAAGAAAAAACCTGATGGTACTCCTACTACAAAAATCGAAGG
TTATAGGATCCAAAGGGATCCTATTACTTTGCGTCCAGTTGAATTAGACTGTGGACCGATCATCGAACCT
GCCGAGTGGTACGAGTTGCAGGCCTGGCTTGATGGTAGAGGGCGTGGAAAGGGTTTATCTCGGGGACAGG
CAATTTTGTCAGCAATGGATAAGCTTTATTGTGAGTGTGGGGCTGTTATGACATCAAAACGTGGAGAAGA
GTCAATCAAGGATTCTTACAGGTGCAGACGTCGTAAAGTGGTGGACCCTTCTGCTCCAGGACAGCATGAG
GGTACATGCAACGTTTCTATGGCTGCTCTTGATAAATTTGTGGCCGAACGTATTTTCAACAAGATTAGAC
ACGCTGAAGGGGATGAGGAAACTTTAGCTCTTCTTTGGGAGGCTGCCCGGCGTTTTGGTAAGCTAACAGA
GGCACCAGAAAAAAGTGGCGAAAGAGCTAATTTGGTAGCCGAAAGAGCAGACGCCTTGAATGCATTGGAA
GAACTTTACGAAGATAGGGCTGCCGGAGCATATGATGGACCAGTTGGTCGGAAGCATTTCAGGAAGCAAC
AAGCTGCACTAACTTTGAGACAGCAAGGCGCAGAGGAGCGACTCGCAGAGCTTGAGGCCGCCGAGGCCCC
AAAGCTTCCACTCGATCAATGGTTTCCTGAGGATGCCGACGCTGATCCTACAGGTCCAAAGAGCTGGTGG
GGAAGAGCTAGCGTAGACGATAAGAGAGTGTTTGTGGGTCTATTTGTTGACAAGATTGTAGTTACTAAGT
CCACTACGGGTCGAGGACAGGGCACTCCCATCGAAAAGAGAGCCAGTATTACCTGGGCAAAGCCTCCAAC
CGATGATGATGAAGACGATGCACAAGATGGTACCGAGGATGTGGCAGCACCAAAAAAAAAGAGGAAGGTG
TAAGCTTGGAATGGATCTTCGATCCCGATCGTTCAAACATTTGGCAATAAAGTTTCTTAAGATTGAATCC
TGTTGCCGGTCTTGCGACGATTATCATATAATTTCTGTTGAATTACGTTAAGCATGTAATAATTAACATG
TAATGCATGACGTTATTTATGAGATGGGTTTTTATGATTAGAGTCCCGCAATTATACATTTAATACGCGA
TAGAAAACAAAATATAGCGCGCAAACTAGGATAAATTATCGCGCGCGGTGTCATCTATGTTACTAGATCG
GGAATTGCCAAGCTAATTCTTGAAGACGAAAGGGCCTCGTGATACGCCTATTTTTATAGGTTAATGTCAT
GATAATAATGGTTTCTTAGACGTCAGGTGGCACTTTTCGGGGAAATGTGCGCGGAACCCCTATTTGTTTA
TTTTTCTAAATACATTCAAATATGTATCCGCTCATGAGACAATAACCCTGATAAATGCTTCAATAATGGG
ACCGACTCGCGCTTGAGACGAAGCTTGACAGGATATATTGGCGGGTAAACCTAAGAGAAAAGAGCGTTTA
TTAGAATAATCGGATATTTAAAAGGGCGTGAAAAGGTTTATCCGTTCGTCCATTTGTATGTGCATGCCAA
CCACAGGGTTCCCCTCGGGATCAAAGTACTTTGATCCAACCCCTCCGCTGCTATAGTGCAGTCGGCTTCT
GACGTTCAGTGCAGCCGTCATCTGAAAACGACATGTCGCACAAGTCCTAAGTTACGCGACAGGCTGCCGC
CCTGCCCTTTTCCTGGCGTTTTCTTGTCGCGTGTTTTAGTCGCATAAAGTAGAATACTTGCGACTAGAAC
CGGAGACATTACGCCATGAACAAGAGCGCCGCCGCTGGCCTGCTGGGCTATGCCCGCGTCAGCACCGACG
ACCAGGACTTGACCAACCAACGGGCCGAACTGCACGCGGCCGGCTGCACCAAGCTGTTTTCCGAGAAGAT
CACCGGCACCAGGCGCGACCGCCCGGAGCTGGCCAGGATGCTTGACCACCTACGCCCTGGCGACGTTGTG
ACAGTGACCAGGCTAGACCGCCTGGCCCGCAGCACCCGCGACCTACTGGACATTGCCGAGCGCATCCAGG
AGGCCGGCGCGGGCCTGCGTAGCCTGGCAGAGCCGTGGGCCGACACCACCACGCCGGCCGGCCGCATGGT
GTTGACCGTGTTCGCCGGCATTGCCGAGTTCGAGCGTTCCCTAATCATCGACCGCACCCGGAGCGGGCGC
GAGGCCGCCAAGGCCCGAGGCGTGAAGTTTGGCCCCCGCCCTACCCTCACCCCGGCACAGATCGCGCACG
CCCGCGAGCTGATCGACCAGGAAGGCCGCACCGTGAAAGAGGCGGCTGCACTGCTTGGCGTGCATCGCTC
GACCCTGTACCGCGCACTTGAGCGCAGCGAGGAAGTGACGCCCACCGAGGCCAGGCGGCGCGGTGCCTTC
CGTGAGGACGCATTGACCGAGGCCGACGCCCTGGCGGCCGCCGAGAATGAACGCCAAGAGGAACAAGCAT
GAAACCGCACCAGGACGGCCAGGACGAACCGTTTTTCATTACCGAAGAGATCGAGGCGGAGATGATCGCG
GCCGGGTACGTGTTCGAGCCGCCCGCGCACCTCTCAACCGTGCGGCTGCATGAAATCCTGGCCGGTTTGT
CTGATGCCAAGCTGGCGGCCTGGCCGGCCAGCTTGGCCGCTGAAGAAACCGAGCGCCGCCGTCTAAAAAG
GTGATGTGTATTTGAGTAAAACAGCTTGCGTCATGCGGTCGCTGCGTATATGATGCGATGAGTAAATAAA
CAAATACGCAAGGGGAACGCATGAAGGTTATCGCTGTACTTAACCAGAAAGGCGGGTCAGGCAAGACGAC
CATCGCAACCCATCTAGCCCGCGCCCTGCAACTCGCCGGGGCCGATGTTCTGTTAGTCGATTCCGATCCC
CAGGGCAGTGCCCGCGATTGGGCGGCCGTGCGGGAAGATCAACCGCTAACCGTTGTCGGCATCGACCGCC
CGACGATTGACCGCGACGTGAAGGCCATCGGCCGGCGCGACTTCGTAGTGATCGACGGAGCGCCCCAGGC
GGCGGACTTGGCTGTGTCCGCGATCAAGGCAGCCGACTTCGTGCTGATTCCGGTGCAGCCAAGCCCTTAC
GACATATGGGCCACCGCCGACCTGGTGGAGCTGGTTAAGCAGCGCATTGAGGTCACGGATGGAAGGCTAC
AAGCGGCCTTTGTCGTGTCGCGGGCGATCAAAGGCACGCGCATCGGCGGTGAGGTTGCCGAGGCGCTGGC
CGGGTACGAGCTGCCCATTCTTGAGTCCCGTATCACGCAGCGCGTGAGCTACCCAGGCACTGCCGCCGCC
GGCACAACCGTTCTTGAATCAGAACCCGAGGGCGACGCTGCCCGCGAGGTCCAGGCGCTGGCCGCTGAAA
TTAAATCAAAACTCATTTGAGTTAATGAGGTAAAGAGAAAATGAGCAAAAGCACAAACACGCTAAGTGCC
GGCCGTCCGAGCGCACGCAGCAGCAAGGCTGCAACGTTGGCCAGCCTGGCAGACACGCCAGCCATGAAGC
GGGTCAACTTTCAGTTGCCGGCGGAGGATCACACCAAGCTGAAGATGTACGCGGTACGCCAAGGCAAGAC
CATTACCGAGCTGCTATCTGAATACATCGCGCAGCTACCAGAGTAAATGAGCAAATGAATAAATGAGTAG
ATGAATTTTAGCGGCTAAAGGAGGCGGCATGGAAAATCAAGAACAACCAGGCACCGACGCCGTGGAATGC
CCCATGTGTGGAGGAACGGGCGGTTGGCCAGGCGTAAGCGGCTGGGTTGCCTGCCGGCCCTGCAATGGCA
CTGGAACCCCCAAGCCCGAGGAATCGGCGTGAGCGGTCGCAAACCATCCGGCCCGGTACAAATCGGCGCG
GCGCTGGGTGATGACCTGGTGGAGAAGTTGAAGGCCGCGCAGGCCGCCCAGCGGCAACGCATCGAGGCAG
AAGCACGCCCCGGTGAATCGTGGCAAGCGGCCGCTGATCGAATCCGCAAAGAATCCCGGCAACCGCCGGC
AGCCGGTGCGCCGTCGATTAGGAAGCCGCCCAAGGGCGACGAGCAACCAGATTTTTTCGTTCCGATGCTC
TATGACGTGGGCACCCGCGATAGTCGCAGCATCATGGACGTGGCCGTTTTCCGTCTGTCGAAGCGTGACC
GACGAGCTGGCGAGGTGATCCGCTACGAGCTTCCAGACGGGCACGTAGAGGTTTCCGCAGGGCCGGCCGG
CATGGCCAGTGTGTGGGATTACGACCTGGTACTGATGGCGGTTTCCCATCTAACCGAATCCATGAACCGA
TACCGGGAAGGGAAGGGAGACAAGCCCGGCCGCGTGTTCCGTCCACACGTTGCGGACGTACTCAAGTTCT
GCCGGCGAGCCGATGGCGGAAAGCAGAAAGACGACCTGGTAGAAACCTGCATTCGGTTAAACACCACGCA
CGTTGCCATGCAGCGTACGAAGAAGGCCAAGAACGGCCGCCTGGTGACGGTATCCGAGGGTGAAGCCTTG
ATTAGCCGCTACAAGATCGTAAAGAGCGAAACCGGGCGGCCGGAGTACATCGAGATCGAGCTAGCTGATT
GGATGTACCGCGAGATCACAGAAGGCAAGAACCCGGACGTGCTGACGGTTCACCCCGATTACTTTTTGAT
CGATCCCGGCATCGGCCGTTTTCTCTACCGCCTGGCACGCCGCGCCGCAGGCAAGGCAGAAGCCAGATGG
TTGTTCAAGACGATCTACGAACGCAGTGGCAGCGCCGGAGAGTTCAAGAAGTTCTGTTTCACCGTGCGCA
AGCTGATCGGGTCAAATGACCTGCCGGAGTACGATTTGAAGGAGGAGGCGGGGCAGGCTGGCCCGATCCT
AGTCATGCGCTACCGCAACCTGATCGAGGGCGAAGCATCCGCCGGTTCCTAATGTACGGAGCAGATGCTA
GGGCAAATTGCCCTAGCAGGGGAAAAAGGTCGAAAAGGACTCTTTCCTGTGGATAGCACGTACATTGGGA
ACCCAAAGCCGTACATTGGGAACCGGAACCCGTACATTGGGAACCCAAAGCCGTACATTGGGAACCGGTC
ACACATGTAAGTGACTGATATAAAAGAGAAAAAAGGCGATTTTTCCGCCTAAAACTCTTTAAAACTTATT
AAAACTCTTAAAACCCGCCTGGCCTGTGCATAACTGTCTGGCCAGCGCACAGCCGAAGAGCTGCAAAAAG
CGCCTACCCTTCGGTCGCTGCGCTCCCTACGCCCCGCCGCTTCGCGTCGGCCTATCGCGGCCGCTGGCCG
CTCAAAAATGGCTGGCCTACGGCCAGGCAATCTACCAGGGCGCGGACAAGCCGCGCCGTCGCCACTCGAC
CGCCGGCGCCCACATCAAGGCACCCTGCCTCGCGCGTTTCGGTGATGACGGTGAAAACCTCTGACACATG
CAGCTCCCGGTGACGGTCACAGCTTGTCTGTAAGCGGATGCCGGGAGCAGACAAGCCCGTCAGGGCGCGT
CAGCGGGTGTTGGCGGGTGTCGGGGCGCAGCCATGACCCAGTCACGTAGCGATAGCGGAGTGTATACTGG
CTTAACTATGCGGCATCAGAGCAGATTGTACTGAGAGTGCACCATATGCGGTGTGAAATACCGCACAGAT
GCGTAAGGAGAAAATACCGCATCAGGCGCTCTTCCGCTTCCTCGCTCACTGACTCGCTGCGCTCGGTCGT
TCGGCTGCGGCGAGCGGTATCAGCTCACTCAAAGGCGGTAATACGGTTATCCACAGAATCAGGGGATAAC
GCAGGAAAGAACATGTGAGCAAAAGGCCAGCAAAAGGCCAGGAACCGTAAAAAGGCCGCGTTGCTGGCGT
TTTTCCATAGGCTCCGCCCCCCTGACGAGCATCACAAAAATCGACGCTCAAGTCAGAGGTGGCGAAACCC
GACAGGACTATAAAGATACCAGGCGTTTCCCCCTGGAAGCTCCCTCGTGCGCTCTCCTGTTCCGACCCTG
CCGCTTACCGGATACCTGTCCGCCTTTCTCCCTTCGGGAAGCGTGGCGCTTTCTCATAGCTCACGCTGTA
GGTATCTCAGTTCGGTGTAGGTCGTTCGCTCCAAGCTGGGCTGTGTGCACGAACCCCCCGTTCAGCCCGA
CCGCTGCGCCTTATCCGGTAACTATCGTCTTGAGTCCAACCCGGTAAGACACGACTTATCGCCACTGGCA
GCAGCCACTGGTAACAGGATTAGCAGAGCGAGGTATGTAGGCGGTGCTACAGAGTTCTTGAAGTGGTGGC
CTAACTACGGCTACACTAGAAGGACAGTATTTGGTATCTGCGCTCTGCTGAAGCCAGTTACCTTCGGAAA
AAGAGTTGGTAGCTCTTGATCCGGCAAACAAACCACCGCTGGTAGCGGTGGTTTTTTTGTTTGCAAGCAG
CAGATTACGCGCAGAAAAAAAGGATCTCAAGAAGATCCTTTGATCTTTTCTACGGGGTCTGACGCTCAGT
GGAACGAAAACTCACGTTAAGGGATTTTGGTCATGCATTCTAGGTGATTAGAAAAACTCATCGAGCATCA
AATGAAACTGCAATTTATTCATATCAGGATTATCAATACCATATTTTTGAAAAAGCCGTTTCTGTAATGA
AGGAGAAAACTCACCGAGGCAGTTCCATAGGATGGCAAGATCCTGGTATCGGTCTGCGATTCCGACTCGT
CCAACATCAATACAACCTATTAATTTCCCCTCGTCAAAAATAAGGTTATCAAGTGAGAAATCACCATGAG
TGACGACTGAATCCGGTGAGAATGGCAAAAGTTTATGCATTTCTTTCCAGACTTGTTCAACAGGCCAGCC
ATTACGCTCGTCATCAAAATCACTCGCATCAACCAAACCGTTATTCATTCGTGATTGCGCCTGAGCGAGT
CGAAATACGCGATCGCTGTTAAAAGGACAATTACAAACAGGAATCGAATGCAACCGGCGCAGGAACACTG
CCAGCGCATCAACAATATTTTCACCTGAATCAGGATATTCTTCTAATACCTGGAATGCTGTTTTCCCTGG
GATCGCAGTGGTGAGTAACCATGCATCATCAGGAGTACGGATAAAATGCTTGATGGTCGGAAGAGGCATA
AATTCCGTCAGCCAGTTTAGTCTGACCATCTCATCTGTAACATCATTGGCAACGCTACCTTTGCCATGTT
TCAGAAACAACTCTGGCGCATCGGGCTTCCCATACAATCGGTAGATTGTCGCACCTGATTGCCCGACATT
ATCGCGAGCCCATTTATACCCATATAAATCAGCATCCATGTTGGAATTTAATCGCGGCCTTGAGCAAGAC
GTTTCCCGTTGAATATGGCTCATAACAGAACTTATTATTTCCTTCCTCTTTTCTACAGTATTTAAAGATA
CCCCAAGAAGCTAATTATAACAAGACGAACTCCAATTCACTGTTCCTTGCATTCTAAAACCTTAAATACC
AGAAAACAGCTTTTTCAAAGTTGTTTTCAAAGTTGGCGTATAACATAGTATCGACGGAGCCGATTTTGAA
ACCGCGGTGATCACAGGCAGCAACGCTCTGTCATCGTTACAATCAACATGCTACCCTCCGCGAGATCATC
CGTGTTTCAAACCCGGCAGCTTAGTTGCCGTTCTTCCGAATAGCATCGGTAACATGAGCAAAGTCTGCCG
CCTTACAACGGCTCTCCCGCTGACGCCGTCCCGGACTGATGGGCTGCCTGTATCGAGTGGTGATTTTGTG
CCGAGCTGCCGGTCGGGGAGCTGTTGGCTGGCTGGTGGCAGGATATATTGTGGTGTAAACATAACAAGCT
TCGTCTCAGTCA
Features (pLannotate 1.2.2; 16 found; start..end, strand, type, name):
     23..51      -  promoter       GAL1 promoter (fragment): S. cerevisiae GAL1; inducible promoter, regulated by Gal4
    215..274     -  promoter       GAL10 promoter (fragment): S. cerevisiae GAL10; inducible promoter, regulated by Gal4
    284..330     +  promoter       minimal CaMV 35S promoter: minimal 35S promoter from cauliflower mosaic virus
    363..388     +  misc_feature   TMV Ω (fragment): translational enhancer from the tobacco mosaic virus 5'-leader sequence (Gallie et al., 1988)
   2267..2519    +  terminator     NOS terminator: nopaline synthase terminator and poly(A) signal
   2640..2727    +  promoter       AmpR promoter (fragment): bla
   2756..2780    +  misc_feature   RB T-DNA repeat: right border repeat from nopaline C58 T-DNA
   3120..3521    +  CDS            Y4CG_SINFN (fragment): Protein inferred from homology: Swiss-Prot protein existence level 3. From Sinorhizobium fredii (strain NBRC 101917 / NGR234).
   4081..4710    +  CDS            pVS1 StaA: stability protein from the Pseudomonas plasmid pVS1 (Heeb et al., 2000)
   5139..6212    +  CDS            pVS1 RepA: replication protein from the Pseudomonas plasmid pVS1 (Heeb et al., 2000)
   6278..6472    +  rep_origin     pVS1 oriV: origin of replication for the Pseudomonas plasmid pVS1 (Heeb et al., 2000)
   6675..6714    +  CDS            rop (fragment): Rop protein, which maintains plasmids at low copy number; rop
   6816..6956    +  misc_feature   bom: basis of mobility region from pBR322
   7142..7730    -  rep_origin     ori: high-copy-number ColE1/pMB1/pBR322/pUC origin of replication
   7818..8633    -  CDS            KanR: aminoglycoside phosphotransferase; aph(3')-Ia; confers resistance to kanamycin in bacteria or G418 (Geneticin®) in eukaryotes
   9066..9090    +  misc_feature   LB T-DNA repeat: left border repeat from nopaline C58 T-DNA
