[The description below was written by a language model from this plasmid's Addgene catalogue record and pLannotate feature annotations shown in this document.]
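Description:
pEGB3 alpha2 OplexA:mini35S:PhiC31int:Tnos (GB1529) is a GoldenBraid-compatible plant binary vector built on the pDGB3_alpha2 backbone, itself derived from pCambia1302. It is about 9.1 kb. For propagation in E. coli it carries a high-copy ColE1/pUC-type origin with the pBR322 bom region. For maintenance in Agrobacterium it carries the pVS1 replicon (oriV, RepA and the StaA stability protein). Selection in bacteria is by kanamycin through an aph(3')-Ia gene located in the backbone, outside the T-DNA. Nopaline-type left and right border repeats flank the cargo, so the transcriptional unit can be delivered into plant cells by Agrobacterium-mediated transfer. The annotation shows no plant selectable marker within the borders.

The payload is a single transcriptional unit for regulated expression of the phage PhiC31 integrase. Its synthetic promoter joins LexA operator sequence to the minimal CaMV 35S promoter, which has little activity on its own and so depends on a LexA-binding transcriptional activator supplied separately. The automated annotation does not label the operator itself and instead marks short GAL1/GAL10 promoter fragments upstream of the minimal promoter. A TMV Ω leader fragment follows the minimal promoter. The integrase coding sequence is not annotated but corresponds to the unlabelled stretch before the NOS terminator. Internal BsaI and BsmBI sites were removed from the insert; the unit was assembled with BsaI and can be released with BsmBI for combination with other GoldenBraid modules. The record associates the construct with a PhiC31-based memory switch for plant synthetic biology, in which inducible integrase drives site-specific recombination. The depositor and sequencing-derived feature tables agree almost exactly.
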