Addgene plasmid #160614: pEGB3 alpha2 OplexA:mini35S:PhiC31int:Tnos (GB1529)
Purpose: TU for the regulated expression of the PhiC31 phage integrase gene driven by a synthetic promoter consisting of the LexA operator fused to the minimal 35S promoter.
Depositing lab: Diego Orzaez. Depositing organization: Agencia Estatal Consejo Superior de Investigaciones Científicas, M.P. Publication: A memory switch for plant synthetic biology based on the phage varphiC31 integration system. Bernabe-Orts JM, Quijano-Rubio A, Vazquez-Vilar M, Mancheno-Bonillo J, Moles-Casas V, Selma S, Gianoglio S, Granell A, Orzaez D. Nucleic Acids Res. 2020 Apr 6;48(6):3379-3394. doi: 10.1093/nar/gkaa104. PubMed 32083668.
Backbone
  Vector backbone: pDGB3_alpha2
  Backbone manufacturer: self-made; derived from pCambia1302 generated at the Cambia Institute
  Vector type: Plant Expression, Synthetic Biology
Growth in bacteria
  Bacterial resistance: Kanamycin, 50 μg/mL
  Growth temperature: 37°C
  Growth strain: DH5alpha
  Copy number: High Copy
Gene/Insert
  Gene/Insert name: PhiC31
  Species: Synthetic
  Insert size (bp): 2735
  Mutation: BsaI and BsmBI sites removed
  Promoter: mini35s
  Cloning method: Restriction Enzyme; 5′ cloning site BsaI (destroyed during cloning); 3′ cloning site BsaI (destroyed during cloning)
  Sequencing primers: 5′ unknown
Terms and licenses: Academic/Nonprofit Terms; Industry Terms: Not Available to Industry
Depositor comments: Compatible with GoldenBraid; insert can be released with BsmBI
How to cite: pEGB3 alpha2 OplexA:mini35S:PhiC31int:Tnos (GB1529) was a gift from Diego Orzaez (Addgene plasmid # 160614 ; http://n2t.net/addgene:160614 ; RRID:Addgene_160614)
